Addgene plasmid #182059: pLVTFrep6-creb
Purpose: Plasmids for production of LV-based TFactivity reporter
Depositing lab: Kentaro Abe. Depositing organization: Tohoku University, Graduate School of Life Sciences. Publication: PCR-based profiling of transcription factor activity in vivo by a virus-based reporter battery. Abe H, Abe K. iScience. 2022 Feb 14;25(3):103927. doi: 10.1016/j.isci.2022.103927. eCollection 2022 Mar 18. PubMed 35281741.
Backbone
  Vector backbone: pFUGW
  Vector type: Lentiviral
Growth in bacteria
  Bacterial resistance: Ampicillin, 100 μg/mL
  Growth temperature: 37°C
  Growth strain: NEB Stable
  Copy number: High Copy
Gene/Insert
  Gene/Insert name: Rep6 and Ref6
  Species: Synthetic
  Promoter: synthetic minimal promoter
  Cloning method: Restriction Enzyme; 5′ cloning site unknown (unknown if destroyed)
Terms and licenses: Academic/Nonprofit Terms; Industry Terms: Not Available to Industry
How to cite: pLVTFrep6-creb was a gift from Kentaro Abe (Addgene plasmid # 182059 ; http://n2t.net/addgene:182059 ; RRID:Addgene_182059)
