[The description below was written by a language model from this plasmid's Addgene catalogue record and pLannotate feature annotations shown in this document.]
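Description:
pLVTFrep6-creb is a lentiviral transfer plasmid built on the pFUGW backbone and intended for producing lentivirus-based reporters of transcription factor activity. It is propagated in E. coli from a high-copy ColE1/pUC-type origin under ampicillin selection (AmpR). The backbone also carries an f1 origin and an SV40/EM7-driven bleomycin/Zeocin resistance cassette that lies outside the viral genome. A CMV enhancer/promoter fused to a truncated HIV-1 5' LTR drives genomic RNA transcription in packaging cells. It is followed by the Ψ packaging signal, a gag fragment, the RRE for Rev-dependent nuclear export, and the cPPT/CTS. A WPRE, a second truncated LTR and a bGH polyadenylation signal close the viral unit. The annotated nef open reading frame overlaps the WPRE and 3' LTR region and most likely reflects residual HIV sequence rather than an intended payload.

The synthetic insert is catalogued as "Rep6 and Ref6" and appears in the feature table as two divergently oriented cassettes. On the reverse strand, a minimal TATA-box promoter (minP) with low basal activity drives ZsGreen fused to a PEST degradation sequence. This gives a short-lived green reporter whose level should follow current promoter activity. The name suggests that CREB response elements sit upstream of the minimal promoter, but no such elements are annotated and the record does not describe them. On the forward strand, a mouse PGK promoter fragment drives a coding sequence matching histone H2A, presumably the constitutive reference unit against which the reporter is normalised, although the record does not state this explicitly. The associated publication title indicates use as part of a virus-based reporter battery for PCR-based profiling of transcription factor activity in vivo.
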