Features (pLannotate 1.2.2; 34 found; start..end, strand, type, name):
     81..185     -  promoter       AmpR promoter: bla
    244..296     -  misc_feature   bom (fragment): basis of mobility region from pBR322
    451..830     +  enhancer       CMV enhancer: human cytomegalovirus immediate early enhancer
    831..1030    +  promoter       CMV promoter: human cytomegalovirus (CMV) immediate early promoter
   1048..1228    +  LTR            5' LTR (truncated): truncated 5' long terminal repeat (LTR) from HIV-1
   1275..1400    +  misc_feature   HIV-1 Ψ: packaging signal of human immunodeficiency virus type 1
   1384..1747    +  CDS            HIV-1 gag (fragment): gag protein from human immunodeficiency virus 1; gag
   1893..2126    +  misc_feature   RRE: The Rev response element (RRE) of HIV-1 allows for Rev-dependent mRNA export from the nucleus to the cytoplasm.
   2503..2603    +  CDS            Rev (fragment): human immunodeficiency virus 1 (HIV-1) Rev protein; rev; enhances nuclear export of unspliced and incompletely spliced viral mRNAs
   2629..2746    +  misc_feature   cPPT/CTS: central polypurine tract and central termination sequence of HIV-1
   2797..2817    -  misc_feature   MCS (fragment): pBluescript multiple cloning site
   2827..2946    -  CDS            hPEST: PEST degradation sequence from mouse ornithine decarboxylase human codon-optimized
   2989..3681    -  CDS            ZsGreen: ZsGreen is a basic (constitutively fluorescent) green fluorescent protein published in 1999, derived from Zoanthus sp..
   3714..3745    -  promoter       minP: minimal TATA-box promoter with low basal activity
   3765..3787    -  promoter       CMV promoter (fragment): human cytomegalovirus (CMV) immediate early promoter
   4008..4396    +  promoter       PGK promoter (fragment): mouse phosphoglycerate kinase 1 promoter
   4428..4817    +  CDS            H2A1_BOVIN: Experimental evidence at protein level: Swiss-Prot protein existence level 1. Core component of nucleosome. Nucleosomes wrap and compact DNA into chromatin, limiting DNA accessibility to the cellular machineries which require DNA as a template. Histones thereby play a central role in transcription regulation, DNA repair, DNA replication and chromosomal stability. DNA accessibility is regulated via a complex set of post-translational modifications of histones, also called histone code, and nucleosome remodeling. From Bos taurus (Bovine).
   4945..5533    +  misc_feature   WPRE: woodchuck hepatitis virus posttranscriptional regulatory element
   5458..6045    +  CDS            nef: NEF_HV112 - Experimental evidence at protein level: Swiss-Prot protein existence level 1. Extracellular Nef protein targets CD4(+) T-lymphocytes for apoptosis by interacting with CXCR4 surface receptors. From Human immunodeficiency virus type 1 group M subtype B (isolate PCV12) (HIV-1).
   6052..6232    +  LTR            5' LTR (truncated): truncated 5' long terminal repeat (LTR) from HIV-1
   6264..6488    +  polyA_signal   bGH poly(A) signal: bovine growth hormone polyadenylation signal
   6492..6513    +  promoter       SV40 promoter (fragment): SV40 enhancer and early promoter
   6534..6962    +  rep_origin     f1 ori (sequence partly withheld): f1 bacteriophage origin of replication; arrow indicates direction of (+) strand synthesis
   6976..7305    +  promoter       SV40 promoter: SV40 enhancer and early promoter
   7353..7400    +  promoter       EM7 promoter: synthetic bacterial promoter&nbsp
   7419..7793    +  CDS            BleoR: antibiotic-binding protein; Sh ble from Streptoalloteichus hindustanus; confers resistance to bleomycin, phleomycin, and Zeocin™
   7803..7928    +  CDS            ble (fragment): BLE_KLEPN - Experimental evidence at protein level: Swiss-Prot protein existence level 1. Binding protein with a strong affinity to the bleomycin family of antibiotics. Binds to CL990; an antimitotic-antibiotic compound. From Klebsiella pneumoniae.
   7923..8044    +  polyA_signal   SV40 poly(A) signal: SV40 polyadenylation signal
   8117..8133    -  protein_bind   lac operator: The lac repressor binds to the lac operator to inhibit transcription in E. coli. This inhibition can be relieved by adding lactose or isopropyl-β-D-thiogalactopyranoside (IPTG). lac repressor encoded by lacI
   8141..8171    -  promoter       lac promoter: promoter for the E. coli lac operon
   8186..8207    -  protein_bind   CAP binding site: CAP binding activates transcription in the presence of cAMP. E. coli catabolite activator protein
   8220..8312    -  CDS            lacI (fragment): lac repressor; lacI; The lac repressor binds to the lac operator to inhibit transcription in E. coli. This inhibition can be relieved by adding lactose or isopropyl-β-D-thiogalactopyranoside (IPTG).
   8495..9083    -  rep_origin     ori: high-copy-number ColE1/pMB1/pBR322/pUC origin of replication
   9254..80      -  CDS            AmpR (across the origin): β-lactamase; bla; confers resistance to ampicillin, carbenicillin, and related antibiotics
>Addgene plasmid #182059 | pLVTFrep6-creb | addgene full sequence | sequence record 357500 | Addgene NGS Result
GTTTCTGGGTGAGCAAAAACAGGAAGGCAAAATGCCGCAAAAAAGGGAATAAGGGCGACACGGAAATGTT
GAATACTCATACTCTTCCTTTTTCAATATTATTGAAGCATTTATCAGGGTTATTGTCTCATGAGCGGATA
CATATTTGAATGTATTTAGAAAAATAAACAAATAGGGGTTCCGCGCACATTTCCCCGAAAAGTGCCACCT
GACGTCGACGGATCGGGAGATCTCCCGATCCCCTATGGTGCACTCTCAGTACAATCTGCTCTGATGCCGC
ATAGTTAAGCCAGTATCTGCTCCCTGCTTGTGTGTTGGAGGTCGCTGAGTAGTGCGCGAGCAAAATTTAA
GCTACAACAAGGCAAGGCTTGACCGACAATTGCATGAAGAATCTGCTTAGGGTTAGGCGTTTTGCGCTGC
TTCGCGATGTACGGGCCAGATATACGCGTTGACATTGATTATTGACTAGTTATTAATAGTAATCAATTAC
GGGGTCATTAGTTCATAGCCCATATATGGAGTTCCGCGTTACATAACTTACGGTAAATGGCCCGCCTGGC
TGACCGCCCAACGACCCCCGCCCATTGACGTCAATAATGACGTATGTTCCCATAGTAACGCCAATAGGGA
CTTTCCATTGACGTCAATGGGTGGAGTATTTACGGTAAACTGCCCACTTGGCAGTACATCAAGTGTATCA
TATGCCAAGTACGCCCCCTATTGACGTCAATGACGGTAAATGGCCCGCCTGGCATTATGCCCAGTACATG
ACCTTATGGGACTTTCCTACTTGGCAGTACATCTACGTATTAGTCATCGCTATTACCATGGTGATGCGGT
TTTGGCAGTACATCAATGGGCGTGGATAGCGGTTTGACTCACGGGGATTTCCAAGTCTCCACCCCATTGA
CGTCAATGGGAGTTTGTTTTGGCACCAAAATCAACGGGACTTTCCAAAATGTCGTAACAACTCCGCCCCA
TTGACGCAAATGGGCGGTAGGCGTGTACGGTGGGAGGTCTATATAAGCAGCGCGTTTTGCCTGTACTGGG
TCTCTCTGGTTAGACCAGATCTGAGCCTGGGAGCTCTCTGGCTAACTAGGGAACCCACTGCTTAAGCCTC
AATAAAGCTTGCCTTGAGTGCTTCAAGTAGTGTGTGCCCGTCTGTTGTGTGACTCTGGTAACTAGAGATC
CCTCAGACCCTTTTAGTCAGTGTGGAAAATCTCTAGCAGTGGCGCCCGAACAGGGACTTGAAAGCGAAAG
GGAAACCAGAGGAGCTCTCTCGACGCAGGACTCGGCTTGCTGAAGCGCGCACGGCAAGAGGCGAGGGGCG
GCGACTGGTGAGTACGCCAAAAATTTTGACTAGCGGAGGCTAGAAGGAGAGAGATGGGTGCGAGAGCGTC
AGTATTAAGCGGGGGAGAATTAGATCGCGATGGGAAAAAATTCGGTTAAGGCCAGGGGGAAAGAAAAAAT
ATAAATTAAAACATATAGTATGGGCAAGCAGGGAGCTAGAACGATTCGCAGTTAATCCTGGCCTGTTAGA
AACATCAGAAGGCTGTAGACAAATACTGGGACAGCTACAACCATCCCTTCAGACAGGATCAGAAGAACTT
AGATCATTATATAATACAGTAGCAACCCTCTATTGTGTGCATCAAAGGATAGAGATAAAAGACACCAAGG
AAGCTTTAGACAAGATAGAGGAAGAGCAAAACAAAAGTAAGACCACCGCACAGCAAGCGGCCGCTGATCT
TCAGACCTGGAGGAGGAGATATGAGGGACAATTGGAGAAGTGAATTATATAAATATAAAGTAGTAAAAAT
TGAACCATTAGGAGTAGCACCCACCAAGGCAAAGAGAAGAGTGGTGCAGAGAGAAAAAAGAGCAGTGGGA
ATAGGAGCTTTGTTCCTTGGGTTCTTGGGAGCAGCAGGAAGCACTATGGGCGCAGCGTCAATGACGCTGA
CGGTACAGGCCAGACAATTATTGTCTGGTATAGTGCAGCAGCAGAACAATTTGCTGAGGGCTATTGAGGC
GCAACAGCATCTGTTGCAACTCACAGTCTGGGGCATCAAGCAGCTCCAGGCAAGAATCCTGGCTGTGGAA
AGATACCTAAAGGATCAACAGCTCCTGGGGATTTGGGGTTGCTCTGGAAAACTCATTTGCACCACTGCTG
TGCCTTGGAATGCTAGTTGGAGTAATAAATCTCTGGAACAGATTTGGAATCACACGACCTGGATGGAGTG
GGACAGAGAAATTAACAATTACACAAGCTTAATACACTCCTTAATTGAAGAATCGCAAAACCAGCAAGAA
AAGAATGAACAAGAATTATTGGAATTAGATAAATGGGCAAGTTTGTGGAATTGGTTTAACATAACAAATT
GGCTGTGGTATATAAAATTATTCATAATGATAGTAGGAGGCTTGGTAGGTTTAAGAATAGTTTTTGCTGT
ACTTTCTATAGTGAATAGAGTTAGGCAGGGATATTCACCATTATCGTTTCAGACCCACCTCCCAACCCCG
AGGGGACCCGACAGGCCCGAAGGAATAGAAGAAGAAGGTGGAGAGAGAGACAGAGACAGATCCATTCGAT
TAGTGAACGGATCTACAAATGGCAGTATTCATCCACAATTTTAAAAGAAAAGGGGGGATTGGGGGGTACA
GTGCAGGGGAAAGAATAGTAGACATAATAGCAACAGACATACAAACTAAAGAATTACAAAAACAAATTAC
AAAAATTCAAAATTTTCGGGTTTATTACAGGGACAGCAGAAATTCACTTTGAATTCACAAAAGCTGGGTA
CCGGGCCCCCCCTCGAGTCTAGATTAGACGTTGATCCTGGCGCTGGCGCAAGCAGCAGGGTGTCTATCCA
TGCCGCTCTCCTGGGCGCAGCTCATGGGCAGGGTTCCTGCGGCCTGTTCCTCCACCTCTGGAGGGAAGCC
GTGAGAATTTCCTACTACCTTACGCTTCTTCTTTGGAGCCGTGTACAGGGGCAAGGCGGAGCCGGAGGCG
ATGGCGTGCTCGGTCAGGTGCCACTTCTGGTTCTTGGCGTCGCTGCGGTCCTCGCGGGTCAGCTTGTGCT
GGATGAAGTGCCAGTCGGGCATCTTGCGGGGCACGGACTTGGCCTTGTAGACGGTGTCGAACTGGCAGCG
CAAGCGGCCACCGTCCTTCAGCAGCAGGTACATGCTCACGTCGCCCTTCAAGATGCCCTGCTTGGGCACG
GGGATGATCTTCTCGCAGGAGGGCTCCCAGTTGTCGGTCATCTTCTTCATCACGGGGCCGTCGGCGGGGA
AGTTCACGCCGTAGAACTTGGACTCGTGGTACATGCAGTTCTCCTCCACGCTCACGGTGATGTCGGCGTT
GCAGATGCACACGGCGCCGTCCTCGAACAGAAAGGAGCGGTCCCAGGTGTAGCCAGCGGGGCAGGAGTTC
TTGAAGTAGTCCACGATGTCCTGGGGGTACTCGGTGAACACGCGGTTGCCGTACATGAAGGCGGCGGACA
AGATGTCCTCGGCGAAGGGCAAGGGGCCGCCCTCCACCACGCACAGGTTGATGGCCTGCTTGCCCTTGAA
GGGGTAGCCGATGCCCTCGCCGGTGATCACGAACTTGTGGCCGTCCACGCAGCCCTCCATGCGGTACTTC
ATGGTCATCTCCTTGGTCAGTCCGTGCTTGGACTGGGCCATGGTGGCGACCGGTACAGTACCGGATTGCC
AAGCTGGAAGTCGAGCTTCCATTATATACCCTCTAGTGTCTAAGCTTATCTGTTCTCCCATTGACGTCAA
TGGGGTGTCTGAAAGACGTCACAGTATGACGGCCATGGGATCTGGCAGCTGACGTCACTGTCTGGTGCGG
ATCCCCCCCAAAGCCCCCGGGGCTGTAATTGCGTCCCTCTCCCGCTAGGGGGCAGCAGCGAGCCGCCCGG
GGCGGCGCGAATTCCCGCGGCCGCCATGGCGGCCGGGAGCATGCGACGTCGGGCCCAATCTGCAGCACGT
GCCGCGGTGGCGGCCGCCCGGTAGGCGCCAACCGGCTCCGTTCTTTGGTGGCCCCTTCGCGCCACCTTCT
ACTCCTCCCCTAGTCAGGAAGTTCCCCCCCGCCCCGCAGCTCGCGTCGTGCAGGACGTGACAAATGGAAG
TAGCACGTCTCACTAGTCTCGTGCAGATGGACAGCACCGCTGAGCAATGGAAGCGGGTAGGCCTTTGGGG
CAGCGGCCAATAGCAGCTTTGCTCCTTCGCTTTCTGGGCTCAGAGGCTGGGAAGGGGTGGGTCCGGGGGC
GGGCTCAGGGGCGGGCTCAGGGGCGGGGCGGGCGCCCGAAGGTCCTCCGGAGGCCCGGCATTCTGCACGC
TTCAAAAGCGCACGTCTGTCGCGCTGTTCTCCTCTTCCTCATCTCCGGGCCTTTCGACCTCACGGTGTTA
GCGCTGCTAGCGCCACCATGTCGGGACGCGGCAAGCAAGGAGGCAAAGCTGGAGCCAAAGCCAAGACACG
CTCTTCTCGTGCCGGTCTCCAGTTCCCCGTGGGCCGAGTGCATCGACTGCTCCGCAAGGGCAACTATGCT
GAACGGGTAGGAGCTGGCGCTCCTGTGTACCTGGCGGCGGTGCTGGAATACCTGACTGCCGAAATCCTGG
AGCTGGCTGGAAACGCCGCCCGCGACAACAAGAAGACCCGCATTATCCCGCGACACTTGCAGCTCGCCAT
CCGCAACGACGAAGAACTGAACAAACTCCTCGGGAAGGTCACAATCGCACAAGGGGGAGTGCTCCCTAAA
ATTCAAGCAGTCCTGCTCCCTAAGAAAACTGAAAGCCATCATAAAGCTAAGGGAAAGGGATATCTCGGAA
ATTGGAGCCACCCACAGTTTGAGAAGGGAGTGAGTGGAAACTGGTCCCATCCCCAGTTCGAAAAGTAAGC
TAGCTCTAGCTCTAGAAATTCCTCGAGGGATCAAGCTTATCGATAATCAACCTCTGGATTACAAAATTTG
TGAAAGATTGACTGGTATTCTTAACTATGTTGCTCCTTTTACGCTATGTGGATACGCTGCTTTAATGCCT
TTGTATCATGCTATTGCTTCCCGTATGGCTTTCATTTTCTCCTCCTTGTATAAATCCTGGTTGCTGTCTC
TTTATGAGGAGTTGTGGCCCGTTGTCAGGCAACGTGGCGTGGTGTGCACTGTGTTTGCTGACGCAACCCC
CACTGGTTGGGGCATTGCCACCACCTGTCAGCTCCTTTCCGGGACTTTCGCTTTCCCCCTCCCTATTGCC
ACGGCGGAACTCATCGCCGCCTGCCTTGCCCGCTGCTGGACAGGGGCTCGGCTGTTGGGCACTGACAATT
CCGTGGTGTTGTCGGGGAAGCTGACGTCCTTTCCATGGCTGCTCGCCTGTGTTGCCACCTGGATTCTGCG
CGGGACGTCCTTCTGCTACGTCCCTTCGGCCCTCAATCCAGCGGACCTTCCTTCCCGCGGCCTGCTGCCG
GCTCTGCGGCCTCTTCCGCGTCTTCGCCTTCGCCCTCAGACGAGTCGGATCTCCCTTTGGGCCGCCTCCC
CGCATCGATACCGTCGAGACCTAGAAAAACATGGAGCAATCACAAGTAGCAATACAGCAGCTACCAATGC
TGATTGTGCCTGGCTAGAAGCACAAGAGGAGGAGGAGGTGGGTTTTCCAGTCACACCTCAGGTACCTTTA
AGACCAATGACTTACAAGGCAGCTGTAGATCTTAGCCACTTTTTAAAAGAAAAGGGGGGACTGGAAGGGC
TAATTCACTCCCAACGAAGACAAGATATCCTTGATCTGTGGATCTACCACACACAAGGCTACTTCCCTGA
TTGGCAGAACTACACACCAGGGCCAGGGATCAGATATCCACTGACCTTTGGATGGTGCTACAAGCTAGTA
CCAGTTGAGCAAGAGAAGGTAGAAGAAGCCAATGAAGGAGAGAACACCCGCTTGTTACACCCTGTGAGCC
TGCATGGGATGGATGACCCGGAGAGAGAAGTATTAGAGTGGAGGTTTGACAGCCGCCTAGCATTTCATCA
CATGGCCCGAGAGCTGCATCCGGACTGTACTGGGTCTCTCTGGTTAGACCAGATCTGAGCCTGGGAGCTC
TCTGGCTAACTAGGGAACCCACTGCTTAAGCCTCAATAAAGCTTGCCTTGAGTGCTTCAAGTAGTGTGTG
CCCGTCTGTTGTGTGACTCTGGTAACTAGAGATCCCTCAGACCCTTTTAGTCAGTGTGGAAAATCTCTAG
CAGGGCCCGTTTAAACCCGCTGATCAGCCTCGACTGTGCCTTCTAGTTGCCAGCCATCTGTTGTTTGCCC
CTCCCCCGTGCCTTCCTTGACCCTGGAAGGTGCCACTCCCACTGTCCTTTCCTAATAAAATGAGGAAATT
GCATCGCATTGTCTGAGTAGGTGTCATTCTATTCTGGGGGGTGGGGTGGGGCAGGACAGCAAGGGGGAGG
ATTGGGAAGACAATAGCAGGCATGCTGGGGATGCGGTGGGCTCTATGGCTTCTGAGGCGGAAAGAACCAG
CTGGGGCTCTAGGGGGTATCCCC
[124 nt withheld, positions 6534-6657]
C
[91 nt withheld, positions 6659-6749]
A
[49 nt withheld, positions 6751-6799]
CCTTTGACGTTGGAGTCCACGTTCTTT
[37 nt withheld, positions 6827-6863]
ACCCTATCTCGGTCTATTCTTTTGATTTATAAGGGATTTTGCCGATTTCGGCCTATTGGTTAAAAAATGA
GCTGATTTAACAAAAATTTAACGCGAATTAATTCTGTGGAATGTGTGTCAGTTAGGGTGTGGAAAGTCCC
CAGGCTCCCCAGCAGGCAGAAGTATGCAAAGCATGCATCTCAATTAGTCAGCAACCAGGTGTGGAAAGTC
CCCAGGCTCCCCAGCAGGCAGAAGTATGCAAAGCATGCATCTCAATTAGTCAGCAACCATAGTCCCGCCC
CTAACTCCGCCCATCCCGCCCCTAACTCCGCCCAGTTCCGCCCATTCTCCGCCCCATGGCTGACTAATTT
TTTTTATTTATGCAGAGGCCGAGGCCGCCTCTGCCTCTGAGCTATTCCAGAAGTAGTGAGGAGGCTTTTT
TGGAGGCCTAGGCTTTTGCAAAAAGCTCCCGGGAGCTTGTATATCCATTTTCGGATCTGATCAGCACGTG
TTGACAATTAATCATCGGCATAGTATATCGGCATAGTATAATACGACAAGGTGAGGAACTAAACCATGGC
CAAGTTGACCAGTGCCGTTCCGGTGCTCACCGCGCGCGACGTCGCCGGAGCGGTCGAGTTCTGGACCGAC
CGGCTCGGGTTCTCCCGGGACTTCGTGGAGGACGACTTCGCCGGTGTGGTCCGGGACGACGTGACCCTGT
TCATCAGCGCGGTCCAGGACCAGGTGGTGCCGGACAACACCCTGGCCTGGGTGTGGGTGCGCGGCCTGGA
CGAGCTGTACGCCGAGTGGTCGGAGGTCGTGTCCACGAACTTCCGGGACGCCTCCGGGCCGGCCATGACC
GAGATCGGCGAGCAGCCGTGGGGGCGGGAGTTCGCCCTGCGCGACCCGGCCGGCAACTGCGTGCACTTCG
TGGCCGAGGAGCAGGACTGACACGTGCTACGAGATTTCGATTCCACCGCCGCCTTCTATGAAAGGTTGGG
CTTCGGAATCGTTTTCCGGGACGCCGGCTGGATGATCCTCCAGCGCGGGGATCTCATGCTGGAGTTCTTC
GCCCACCCCAACTTGTTTATTGCAGCTTATAATGGTTACAAATAAAGCAATAGCATCACAAATTTCACAA
ATAAAGCATTTTTTTCACTGCATTCTAGTTGTGGTTTGTCCAAACTCATCAATGTATCTTATCATGTCTG
TATACCGTCGACCTCTAGCTAGAGCTTGGCGTAATCATGGTCATAGCTGTTTCCTGTGTGAAATTGTTAT
CCGCTCACAATTCCACACAACATACGAGCCGGAAGCATAAAGTGTAAAGCCTGGGGTGCCTAATGAGTGA
GCTAACTCACATTAATTGCGTTGCGCTCACTGCCCGCTTTCCAGTCGGGAAACCTGTCGTGCCAGCTGCA
TTAATGAATCGGCCAACGCGCGGGGAGAGGCGGTTTGCGTATTGGGCGCTCTTCCGCTTCCTCGCTCACT
GACTCGCTGCGCTCGGTCGTTCGGCTGCGGCGAGCGGTATCAGCTCACTCAAAGGCGGTAATACGGTTAT
CCACAGAATCAGGGGATAACGCAGGAAAGAACATGTGAGCAAAAGGCCAGCAAAAGGCCAGGAACCGTAA
AAAGGCCGCGTTGCTGGCGTTTTTCCATAGGCTCCGCCCCCCTGACGAGCATCACAAAAATCGACGCTCA
AGTCAGAGGTGGCGAAACCCGACAGGACTATAAAGATACCAGGCGTTTCCCCCTGGAAGCTCCCTCGTGC
GCTCTCCTGTTCCGACCCTGCCGCTTACCGGATACCTGTCCGCCTTTCTCCCTTCGGGAAGCGTGGCGCT
TTCTCATAGCTCACGCTGTAGGTATCTCAGTTCGGTGTAGGTCGTTCGCTCCAAGCTGGGCTGTGTGCAC
GAACCCCCCGTTCAGCCCGACCGCTGCGCCTTATCCGGTAACTATCGTCTTGAGTCCAACCCGGTAAGAC
ACGACTTATCGCCACTGGCAGCAGCCACTGGTAACAGGATTAGCAGAGCGAGGTATGTAGGCGGTGCTAC
AGAGTTCTTGAAGTGGTGGCCTAACTACGGCTACACTAGAAGAACAGTATTTGGTATCTGCGCTCTGCTG
AAGCCAGTTACCTTCGGAAAAAGAGTTGGTAGCTCTTGATCCGGCAAACAAACCACCGCTGGTAGCGGTG
GTTTTTTTGTTTGCAAGCAGCAGATTACGCGCAGAAAAAAAGGATCTCAAGAAGATCCTTTGATCTTTTC
TACGGGGTCTGACGCTCAGTGGAACGAAAACTCACGTTAAGGGATTTTGGTCATGAGATTATCAAAAAGG
ATCTTCACCTAGATCCTTTTAAATTAAAAATGAAGTTTTAAATCAATCTAAAGTATATATGAGTAAACTT
GGTCTGACAGTTACCAATGCTTAATCAGTGAGGCACCTATCTCAGCGATCTGTCTATTTCGTTCATCCAT
AGTTGCCTGACTCCCCGTCGTGTAGATAACTACGATACGGGAGGGCTTACCATCTGGCCCCAGTGCTGCA
ATGATACCGCGAGACCCACGCTCACCGGCTCCAGATTTATCAGCAATAAACCAGCCAGCCGGAAGGGCCG
AGCGCAGAAGTGGTCCTGCAACTTTATCCGCCTCCATCCAGTCTATTAATTGTTGCCGGGAAGCTAGAGT
AAGTAGTTCGCCAGTTAATAGTTTGCGCAACGTTGTTGCCATTGCTACAGGCATCGTGGTGTCACGCTCG
TCGTTTGGTATGGCTTCATTCAGCTCCGGTTCCCAACGATCAAGGCGAGTTACATGATCCCCCATGTTGT
GCAAAAAAGCGGTTAGCTCCTTCGGTCCTCCGATCGTTGTCAGAAGTAAGTTGGCCGCAGTGTTATCACT
CATGGTTATGGCAGCACTGCATAATTCTCTTACTGTCATGCCATCCGTAAGATGCTTTTCTGTGACTGGT
GAGTACTCAACCAAGTCATTCTGAGAATAGTGTATGCGGCGACCGAGTTGCTCTTGCCCGGCGTCAATAC
GGGATAATACCGCGCCACATAGCAGAACTTTAAAAGTGCTCATCATTGGAAAACGTTCTTCGGGGCGAAA
ACTCTCAAGGATCTTACCGCTGTTGAGATCCAGTTCGATGTAACCCACTCGTGCACCCAACTGATCTTCA
GCATCTTTTACTTTCACCAGC
